>Addgene plasmid #35340 | pBbB1a-GFP | depositor full sequence | sequence record 43007 | pBbB1a-GFP sequence 4786 bps
GACGTCGACACCATCGAATGGTGCAAAACCTTTCGCGGTATGGCATGATAGCGCCCGGAAGAGAGTCAAT
TCAGGGTGGTGAATGTGAAACCAGTAACGTTATACGATGTCGCAGAGTATGCCGGTGTCTCTTATCAGAC
CGTTTCCCGCGTGGTGAACCAGGCCAGCCACGTTTCTGCGAAAACGCGGGAAAAAGTGGAAGCGGCGATG
GCGGAGCTGAATTACATTCCCAACCGCGTGGCACAACAACTGGCGGGCAAACAGTCGTTGCTGATTGGCG
TTGCCACCTCCAGTCTGGCCCTGCACGCGCCGTCGCAAATTGTCGCGGCGATTAAATCTCGCGCCGATCA
ACTGGGTGCCAGCGTGGTGGTGTCGATGGTAGAACGAAGCGGCGTCGAAGCCTGTAAAGCGGCGGTGCAC
AATCTTCTCGCGCAACGCGTCAGTGGGCTGATCATTAACTATCCGCTGGATGACCAGGATGCCATTGCTG
TGGAAGCTGCCTGCACTAATGTTCCGGCGTTATTTCTTGATGTCTCTGACCAGACACCCATCAACAGTAT
TATTTTCTCCCATGAAGACGGTACGCGACTGGGCGTGGAGCATCTGGTCGCATTGGGTCACCAGCAAATC
GCGCTGTTAGCGGGCCCATTAAGTTCTGTCTCGGCGCGTCTGCGTCTGGCTGGCTGGCATAAATATCTCA
CTCGCAATCAAATTCAGCCGATAGCGGAACGGGAAGGCGACTGGAGTGCCATGTCCGGTTTTCAACAAAC
CATGCAAATGCTGAATGAGGGCATCGTTCCCACTGCGATGCTGGTTGCCAACGATCAGATGGCGCTGGGC
GCAATGCGCGCCATTACCGAGTCCGGGCTGCGCGTTGGTGCGGATATCTCGGTAGTGGGATACGACGATA
CCGAAGACAGCTCATGTTATATCCCGCCGTTAACCACCATCAAACAGGATTTTCGCCTGCTGGGGCAAAC
CAGCGTGGACCGCTTGCTGCAACTCTCTCAGGGCCAGGCGGTGAAGGGCAATCAGCTGTTGCCCGTCTCA
CTGGTGAAAAGAAAAACCACCCTGGCGCCCAATACGCAAACCGCCTCTCCCCGCGCGTTGGCCGATTCAT
TAATGCAGCTGGCACGACAGGTTTCCCGACTGGAAAGCGGGCAGTGAGCGCAACGCAATTAATGTAAGTT
AGCGCGAATTGATCTGGTTTGACAGCTTATCATCGACTGCACGGTGCACCAATGCTTCTGGCGTCAGGCA
GCCATCGGAAGCTGTGGTATGGCTGTGCAGGTCGTAAATCACTGCATAATTCGTGTCGCTCAAGGCGCAC
TCCCGTTCTGGATAATGTTTTTTGCGCCGACATCATAACGGTTCTGGCAAATATTCTGAAATGAGCTGTT
GACAATTAATCATCCGGCTCGTATAATGTGTGGAATTGTGAGCGGATAACAATTTCAGAATTCAAAAGAT
CTTTTAAGAAGGAGATATACATATGAGTAAAGGAGAAGAACTTTTCACTGGAGTTGTCCCAATTCTTGTT
GAATTAGATGGTGATGTTAATGGGCACAAATTTTCTGTCAGTGGAGAGGGTGAAGGTGATGCAACATACG
GAAAACTTACCCTTAAATTTATTTGCACTACTGGAAAACTACCTGTTCCGTGGCCAACACTTGTCACTAC
TTTCTCTTATGGTGTTCAATGCTTTTCCCGTTATCCGGATCACATGAAACGGCATGACTTTTTCAAGAGT
GCCATGCCCGAAGGTTATGTACAGGAACGCACTATATCTTTCAAAGATGACGGGAACTACAAGACGCGTG
CTGAAGTCAAGTTTGAAGGTGATACCCTTGTTAATCGTATCGAGTTAAAAGGTATTGATTTTAAAGAAGA
TGGAAACATTCTCGGACACAAACTGGAGTACAACTATAACTCACACAATGTATACATCACGGCAGACAAA
CAAAAGAATGGAATCAAAGCTAACTTCAAAATTCGCCACAACATTGAAGATGGCTCCGTTCAACTAGCAG
ACCATTATCAACAAAATACTCCAATTGGCGATGGCCCTGTCCTTTTACCAGACAACCATTACCTGTCCAC
ACAATCTGCCCTTTCGAAAGATCCCAACGAAAAGCGTGACCACATGGTCCTTCTTGAGTTTGTAACTGCT
GCTGGGATTACACATGGCATGGATGAGCTCTACAAATAAGGATCCAAACTCGAGTAAGGATCTCCAGGCA
TCAAATAAAACGAAAGGCTCAGTCGAAAGACTGGGCCTTTCGTTTTATCTGTTGTTTGTCGGTGAACGCT
CTCTACTAGAGTCACACTGGCTCACCTTCGGGTGGGCCTTTCTGCGTTTATACCTAGGCTACAGCCGATA
GTCTGGAACAGCGCACTTACGGGTTGCTGCGCAACCCAAGTGCTACCGGCGCGGCAGCGTGACCCGTGTC
GGCGGCTCCAACGGCTCGCCATCGTCCAGAAAACACGGCTCATCGGGCATCGGCAGGCGCTGCTGCCCGC
GCCGTTCCCATTCCTCCGTTTCGGTCAAGGCTGGCAGGTCTGGTTCCATGCCCGGAATGCCGGGCTGGCT
GGGCGGCTCCTCGCCGGGGCCGGTCGGTAGTTGCTGCTCGCCCGGATACAGGGTCGGGATGCGGCGCAGG
TCGCCATGCCCCAACAGCGATTCGTCCTGGTCGTCGTGATCAACCACCACGGCGGCACTGAACACCGACA
GGCGCAACTGGTCGCGGGGCTGGCCCCACGCCACGCGGTCATTGACCACGTAGGCCAACACGGTGCCGGG
GCCGTTGAGCTTCACGACGGAGATCCAGCGCTCGGCCACCAAGTCCTTGACTGCGTATTGGACCGTCCGC
AAAGAACGTCCGATGAGCTTGGAAAGTGTCTTCTGGCTGACCACCACGGCGTTCTGGTGGCCCATCTGCG
CCACGAGGTGATGCAGCAGCATTGCCGCCGTGGGTTTCCTCGCAATAAGCCCGGCCCACGCCTCATGCGC
TTTGCGTTCCGTTTGCACCCAGTGACCGGGCTTGTTCTTGGCTTGAATGCCGATTTCTCTGGACTGCGTG
GCCATGCTTATCTCCATGCGGTAGGGGTGCCGCACGGTTGCGGCACCATGCGCAATCAGCTGCAACTTTT
CGGCAGCGCGACAACAATTATGCGTTGCGTAAAAGTGGCAGTCAATTACAGATTTTCTTTAACCTACGCA
ATGAGCTATTGCGGGGGGTGCCGCAATGAGCTGTTGCGTACCCCCCTTTTTTAAGTTGTTGATTTTTAAG
TCTTTCGCATTTCGCCCTATATCTAGTTCTTTGGTGCCCAAAGAAGGGCACCCCTGCGGGGTTCCCCCAC
GCCTTCGGCGCGGCTCCCCCTCCGGCAAAAAGTGGCCCCTCCGGGGCTTGTTGATCGACTGCGCGGCCTT
CGGCCTTGCCCAAGGTGGCGCTGCCCCCTTGGAACCCCCGCACTCGCCGCCGTGAGGCTCGGGGGGCAGG
CGGGCGGGCTTCGCCCTTCGACTGCCCCCACTCGCATAGGCTTGGGTCGTTCCAGGCGCGTCAAGGCCAA
GCCGCTGCGCGGTCGCTGCGCGAGCCTTGACCCGCCTTCCACTTGGTGTCCAACCGGCAAGCGAAGCGCG
CAGGCCGCAGGCCGGAGGCACTAGTGCTTGGATTCTCACCAATAAAAAACGCCCGGCGGCAACCGAGCGT
TCTGAACAAATCCAGATGGAGTTCTGAGGTCATTACTGGATCTATCAACAGGAGTCCAAGCGAGCTCGTA
AACTTGGTCTGACAGTTACCAATGCTTAATCAGTGAGGCACCTATCTCAGCGATCTGTCTATTTCGTTCA
TCCATAGTTGCCTGACTCCCCGTCGTGTAGATAACTACGATACGGGAGGGCTTACCATCTGGCCCCAGTG
CTGCAATGATACCGCGAGACCCACGCTCACCGGCTCCAGATTTATCAGCAATAAACCAGCCAGCCGGAAG
GGCCGAGCGCAGAAGTGGTCCTGCAACTTTATCCGCCTCCATCCAGTCTATTAATTGTTGCCGGGAAGCT
AGAGTAAGTAGTTCGCCAGTTAATAGTTTGCGCAACGTTGTTGCCATTGCTACAGGCATCGTGGTGTCAC
GCTCGTCGTTTGGTATGGCTTCATTCAGCTCCGGTTCCCAACGATCAAGGCGAGTTACATGATCCCCCAT
GTTGTGCAAAAAAGCGGTTAGCTCCTTCGGTCCTCCGATCGTTGTCAGAAGTAAGTTGGCCGCAGTGTTA
TCACTCATGGTTATGGCAGCACTGCATAATTCTCTTACTGTCATGCCATCCGTAAGATGCTTTTCTGTGA
CTGGTGAGTACTCAACCAAGTCATTCTGAGAATAGTGTATGCGGCGACCGAGTTGCTCTTGCCCGGCGTC
AATACGGGATAATACCGCGCCACATAGCAGAACTTTAAAAGTGCTCATCATTGGAAAACGTTCTTCGGGG
CGAAAACTCTCAAGGATCTTACCGCTGTTGAGATCCAGTTCGATGTAACCCACTCGTGCACCCAACTGAT
CTTCAGCATCTTTTACTTTCACCAGCGTTTCTGGGTGAGCAAAAACAGGAAGGCAAAATGCCGCAAAAAA
GGGAATAAGGGCGACACGGAAATGTTGAATACTCATACTCTTCCTTTTTCAATATTATTGAAGCATTTAT
CAGGGTTATTGTCTCATGAGCGGATACATATTTGAATGTATTTAGAAAAATAAACAAATAGGGGTTCCGC
GCACATTTCCCCGAAAAGTGCCACCT
Features (pLannotate 1.2.2; 14 found; start..end, strand, type, name):
      7..84      +  promoter       lacIq promoter: lacI (mutant); In the lacIq allele, a single base change in the promoter boosts expression of the lacI gene about 10-fold.
     85..1167    +  CDS            lacI: lac repressor; lacI; The lac repressor binds to the lac operator to inhibit transcription in E. coli. This inhibition can be relieved by adding lactose or isopropyl-β-D-thiogalactopyranoside (IPTG).
   1209..1226    +  promoter       tet promoter (fragment): E. coli promoter for tetracycline efflux protein gene
   1222..1323    -  CDS            yciV (fragment): RNAAM_ECOLI - Also known as trpH From Escherichia coli (strain K12).
   1399..1428    +  promoter       trc promoter: strong E. coli promoter; hybrid between the trp and lac UV5 promoters
   1436..1452    +  protein_bind   lac operator: The lac repressor binds to the lac operator to inhibit transcription in E. coli. This inhibition can be relieved by adding lactose or isopropyl-β-D-thiogalactopyranoside (IPTG). lac repressor encoded by lacI
   1493..2206    +  CDS            &alpha;GFP: &alpha;GFP is a basic (constitutively fluorescent) long stokes shift fluorescent protein published in 1996, derived from Aequorea victoria.
   2242..2313    +  terminator     rrnB T1 terminator: transcription terminator T1 from the E. coli rrnB gene
   2329..2356    +  terminator     T7Te terminator: phage T7 early transcription terminator
   2423..3085    -  CDS            pBBR1 Rep: replication protein for the broad-host-range plasmid pBBR1 from Bordetella bronchiseptica
   3086..3659    -  rep_origin     pBBR1 oriV (fragment): replication origin of the broad-host-range plasmid pBBR1 from Bordetella bronchiseptica; requires the pBBR1 Rep protein for replication
   3672..3766    -  terminator     lambda t0 terminator: transcription terminator from phage lambda
   3796..4656    -  CDS            AmpR: β-lactamase; bla; confers resistance to ampicillin, carbenicillin, and related antibiotics
   4657..4761    -  promoter       AmpR promoter: bla
