[The description below was written by a language model from this plasmid's Addgene catalogue record and pLannotate feature annotations shown in this document.]
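Description:
pBbB1a-GFP is a bacterial expression plasmid from the BglBrick (pBb) vector family, a modular synthetic-biology platform in which origin, promoter and resistance marker are interchangeable. This member combines the BBR1 origin, the Trc promoter and ampicillin resistance. Replication depends on the pBBR1 oriV together with its cognate pBBR1 Rep protein, both derived from the broad-host-range plasmid of Bordetella bronchiseptica. The record lists it as low copy and propagated in E. coli DH5alpha. Selection is by β-lactamase (AmpR) expressed from its own bla promoter, with a lambda t0 terminator downstream of the marker. The full sequence is 4,786 nt, consistent with a 4,069 bp backbone plus a 717 bp insert.

The payload is a GFP coding sequence, which the annotation matches to an Aequorea victoria-derived variant. It is placed downstream of the trc promoter, a strong trp/lacUV5 hybrid, and an adjacent lac operator. The plasmid also carries lacI under the lacIq promoter, so it supplies its own elevated level of lac repressor. This keeps GFP transcription repressed until it is relieved by IPTG or lactose. Tandem rrnB T1 and T7Te terminators follow the reporter and insulate the expression cassette from the replication module. Short matches to a tet promoter and to yciV between lacI and the trc promoter are fragmentary annotation hits rather than evident functional parts.

In the BglBrick system the reporter serves as a characterised placeholder. The construct can be used to measure inducible expression from this origin/promoter combination, and the GFP can be swapped for a gene of interest by restriction-enzyme cloning.
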