Addgene plasmid #35340: pBbB1a-GFP
Depositing lab: Jay Keasling. Depositing organization: University of California, Berkeley. Publication: BglBrick vectors and datasheets: A synthetic biology platform for gene expression. Lee TS, Krupa RA, Zhang F, Hajimorad M, Holtz WJ, Prasad N, Lee SK, Keasling JD. J Biol Eng. 2011 Sep 20;5:12. 10.1186/1754-1611-5-12 PubMed 21933410.
Backbone
  Vector backbone: pBb
  Backbone size w/o insert (bp): 4069
  Vector type: Bacterial Expression, Synthetic Biology
Growth in bacteria
  Bacterial resistance: Ampicillin, 100 μg/mL
  Growth temperature: 37°C
  Growth strain: DH5alpha
  Copy number: Low Copy
Gene/Insert
  Gene/Insert name: GFP (alt name: JBEI Part ID: JPUB_000106)
  Species: Synthetic
  Insert size (bp): 717
  Promoter: Trc
  Cloning method: Restriction Enzyme
  Sequencing primers: 5′ jkRFP-R (gctttggaaccgtactggaa); 3′ jkRFP-F (tggtcactacgacgctgaag)
Terms and licenses: Academic/Nonprofit Terms; Industry Terms: Not Available to Industry
Depositor comments: JBEI Part ID: JPUB_000106; Origin: BBR1
How to cite: pBbB1a-GFP was a gift from Jay Keasling (Addgene plasmid # 35340 ; http://n2t.net/addgene:35340 ; RRID:Addgene_35340)
