>Addgene plasmid #35340 | pBbB1a-GFP | addgene partial sequence | sequence record 46943 | LacI-F 5'-GCTTGCTGCAACTCTCTCAG-3'
ACCACCCTGGCGCCCAATACGCAAACCGCCTCTCCCCGCGCGTTGGCCGATTCATTAATGCAGCTGGCAC
GACAGGTTTCCCGACTGGAAAGCGGGCAGTGAGCGCAACGCAATTAATGTAAGTTAGCGCGAATTGATCT
GGTTTGACAGCTTATCATCGACTGCACGGTGCACCAATGCTTCTGGCGTCAGGCAGCCATCGGAAGCTGT
GGTATGGCTGTGCAGGTCGTAAATCACTGCATAATTCGTGTCGCTCAAGGCGCACTCCCGTTCTGGATAA
TGTTTTTTGCGCCGACATCATAACGGTTCTGGCAAATATTCTGAAATGAGCTGTTGACAATTAATCATCC
GGCTCGTATAATGTGTGGAATTGTGAGCGGATAACAATTTCAGAATTCAAAAGATCTTTTAAGAAGGAGA
TATACATATGAGTAAAGGAGAAGAACTTTTCACTGGAGTTGTCCCAATTCTTGTTGAATTAGATGGTGAT
GTTAATGGGCACAAATTTTCTGTCAGTGGAGAGGGTGAAGGTGATGCAACATACGGAAAACTTACCCTTA
AATTTATTTGCACTACTGGAAAACTACCTGTTCCGTGGCCAACACTTGTCACTACTTTCTCTTATGGTGT
TCAATGCTTTTCCCGTTATCCGGATCACATGAAACGGCATGACTTTTTCAAGAGTGCCATGCCCGAAGGT
TATGTACAGGAACGCACTATATCTTTCAAAGATGACGGGAACTACAAGACGCGTGCTGAAGTCAAGTTTG
AAGGTGATACCCTTGTTAATCGTATCGAGTTAAAAGGTATTGATTTTAAA
