>Addgene plasmid #35340 | pBbB1a-GFP | addgene partial sequence | sequence record 46944 | GFP-F 5'-GGTCCTTCTTGAGTTTGTAAC-3'
AAGGATCCAAACTCGAGTAAGGATCTCCAGGCATCAAATAAAACGAAAGGCTCAGTCGAAAGACTGGGCC
TTTCGTTTTATCTGTTGTTTGTCGGTGAACGCTCTCTACTAGAGTCACACTGGCTCACCTTCGGGTGGGC
CTTTCTGCGTTTATACCTAGGCTACAGCCGATAGTCTGGAACAGCGCACTTACGGGTTGCTGCGCAACCC
AAGTGCTACCGGCGCGGCAGCGTGACCCGTGTCGGCGGCTCCAACGGCTCGCCATCGTCCAGAAAACACG
GCTCATCGGGCATCGGCAGGCGCTGCTGCCCGCGCCGTTCCCATTCCTCCGTTTCGGTCAAGGCTGGCAG
GTCTGGTTCCATGCCCGGAATGCCGGGCTGGCTGGGCGGCTCCTCGCCGGGGCCGGTCGGTAGTTGCTGC
TCGCCCGGATACAGGGTCGGGATGCGGCGCAGGTCGCCATGCCCCAACAGCGATTCGTCCTGGTCGTCGT
GATCAACCACCACGGCGGCACTGAACACCGACAGGCGCAACTGGTCGCGGGGCTGGCCCCACGCCACGCG
GTCATTGACCACGTAGGCCAACACGGTGCCGGGGCCGTTGAGCTTCACGACGGAGATCCAGCGCTCGGCC
ACCAAGTCCTTGACTGCGTATTGGACCGTCCGCAAAGAACGTCCGATGAGCTTGGAAAGTGTCTTCTGGC
TGACCACCACGGCGTTCTGGTGGCCCATCTGCGCCACGAGGTGATGCAGCAGCATTGCCGCCGTGGGTTT
CCTCGCAATAAGCC
